>Addgene plasmid #76335 | PIK3CG gRNA (BRDN0001149132) | addgene full sequence | sequence record 185644 | Addgene Assembled Sequence
CCCGGGTGCAAAGATGGATAAAGTTTTAAACAGAGAGGAATCTTTGCAGCTAATGGACCTTCTAGGTCTT
GAAAGGAGTGGGAATTGGCTCCGGTGCCCGTCAGTGGGCAGAGCGCACATCGCCCACAGTCCCCGAGAAG
TTGGGGGGAGGGGTCGGCAATTGATCCGGTGCCTAGAGAAGGTGGCGCGGGGTAAACTGGGAAAGTGATG
TCGTGTACTGGCTCCGCCTTTTTCCCGAGGGTGGGGGAGAACCGTATATAAGTGCAGTAGTCGCCGTGAA
CGTTCTTTTTCGCAACGGGTTTGCCGCCAGAACACAGGTAAGTGCCGTGTGTGGTTCCCGCGGGCCTGGC
CTCTTTACGGGTTATGGCCCTTGCGTGCCTTGAATTACTTCCACCTGGCTGCAGTACGTGATTCTTGATC
CCGAGCTTCGGGTTGGAAGTGGGTGGGAGAGTTCGAGGCCTTGCGCTTAAGGAGCCCCTTCGCCTCGTGC
TTGAGTTGAGGCCTGGCCTGGGCGCTGGGGCCGCCGCGTGCGAATCTGGTGGCACCTTCGCGCCTGTCTC
GCTGCTTTCGATAAGTCTCTAGCCATTTAAAATTTTTGATGACCTGCTGCGACGCTTTTTTTCTGGCAAG
ATAGTCTTGTAAATGCGGGCCAAGATCTGCACACTGGTATTTCGGTTTTTGGGGCCGCGGGCGGCGACGG
GGCCCGTGCGTCCCAGCGCACATGTTCGGCGAGGCGGGGCCTGCGAGCGCGGCCACCGAGAATCGGACGG
GGGTAGTCTCAAGCTGGCCGGCCTGCTCTGGTGCCTGGCCTCGCGCCGCCGTGTATCGCCCCGCCCTGGG
CGGCAAGGCTGGCCCGGTCGGCACCAGTTGCGTGAGCGGAAAGATGGCCGCTTCCCGGCCCTGCTGCAGG
GAGCTCAAAATGGAGGACGCGGCGCTCGGGAGAGCGGGCGGGTGAGTCACCCACACAAAGGAAAAGGGCC
TTTCCGTCCTCAGCCGTCGCTTCATGTGACTCCACGGAGTACCGGGCGCCGTCCAGGCACCTCGATTAGT
TCTCGAGCTTTTGGAGTACGTCGTCTTTAGGTTGGGGGGAGGGGTTTTATGCGATGGAGTTTCCCCACAC
TGAGTGGGTGGAGACTGAAGTTAGGCCAGCTTGGCACTTGATGTAATTCTCCTTGGAATTTGCCCTTTTT
GAGTTTGGATCTTGGTTCATTCTCAAGCCTCAGACAGTGGTTCAAAGTTTTTTTCTTCCATTTCAGGTGT
CGTGACGTACGGCCACCATGACCGAGTACAAGCCCACGGTGCGCCTCGCCACCCGCGACGACGTCCCCAG
GGCCGTACGCACCCTCGCCGCCGCGTTCGCCGACTACCCCGCCACGCGCCACACCGTCGATCCGGACCGC
CACATCGAGCGGGTCACCGAGCTGCAAGAACTCTTCCTCACGCGCGTCGGGCTCGACATCGGCAAGGTGT
GGGTCGCGGACGACGGCGCCGCCGTGGCGGTCTGGACCACGCCGGAGAGCGTCGAAGCGGGGGCGGTGTT
CGCCGAGATCGGCCCGCGCATGGCCGAGTTGAGCGGTTCCCGGCTGGCCGCGCAGCAACAGATGGAAGGC
CTCCTGGCGCCGCACCGGCCCAAGGAGCCCGCGTGGTTCCTGGCCACCGTCGGAGTCTCGCCCGACCACC
AGGGCAAGGGTCTGGGCAGCGCCGTCGTGCTCCCCGGAGTGGAGGCGGCCGAGCGCGCCGGGGTGCCCGC
CTTCCTGGAGACCTCCGCGCCCCGCAACCTCCCCTTCTACGAGCGGCTCGGCTTCACCGTCACCGCCGAC
GTCGAGGTGCCCGAAGGACCGCGCACCTGGTGCATGACCCGCAAGCCCGGTGCCTGAACGCGTTAAGTCG
ACAATCAACCTCTGGATTACAAAATTTGTGAAAGATTGACTGGTATTCTTAACTATGTTGCTCCTTTTAC
GCTATGTGGATACGCTGCTTTAATGCCTTTGTATCATGCTATTGCTTCCCGTATGGCTTTCATTTTCTCC
TCCTTGTATAAATCCTGGTTGCTGTCTCTTTATGAGGAGTTGTGGCCCGTTGTCAGGCAACGTGGCGTGG
TGTGCACTGTGTTTGCTGACGCAACCCCCACTGGTTGGGGCATTGCCACCACCTGTCAGCTCCTTTCCGG
GACTTTCGCTTTCCCCCTCCCTATTGCCACGGCGGAACTCATCGCCGCCTGCCTTGCCCGCTGCTGGACA
GGGGCTCGGCTGTTGGGCACTGACAATTCCGTGGTGTTGTCGGGGAAATCATCGTCCTTTCCTTGGCTGC
TCGCCTGTGTTGCCACCTGGATTCTGCGCGGGACGTCCTTCTGCTACGTCCCTTCGGCCCTCAATCCAGC
GGACCTTCCTTCCCGCGGCCTGCTGCCGGCTCTGCGGCCTCTTCCGCGTCTTCGCCTTCGCCCTCAGACG
AGTCGGATCTCCCTTTGGGCCGCCTCCCCGCGTCGACTTTAAGACCAATGACTTACAAGGCAGCTGTAGA
TCTTAGCCACTTTTTAAAAGAAAAGGGGGGACTGGAAGGGCTAATTCACTCCCAACGAAGACAAGATCTG
CTTTTTGCTTGTACTGGGTCTCTCTGGTTAGACCAGATCTGAGCCTGGGAGCTCTCTGGCTAACTAGGGA
ACCCACTGCTTAAGCCTCAATAAAGCTTGCCTTGAGTGCTTCAAGTAGTGTGTGCCCGTCTGTTGTGTGA
CTCTGGTAACTAGAGATCCCTCAGACCCTTTTAGTCAGTGTGGAAAATCTCTAGCAGTACGTATAGTAGT
TCATGTCATCTTATTATTCAGTATTTATAACTTGCAAAGAAATGAATATCAGAGAGTGAGAGGAACTTGT
TTATTGCAGCTTATAATGGTTACAAATAAAGCAATAGCATCACAAATTTCACAAATAAAGCATTTTTTTC
ACTGCATTCTAGTTGTGGTTTGTCCAAACTCATCAATGTATCTTATCATGTCTGGCTCTAGCTATCCCGC
CCCTAACTCCGCCCATCCCGCCCCTAACTCCGCCCAGTTCCGCCCATTCTCCGCCCCATGGCTGACTAAT
TTTTTTTATTTATGCAGAGGCCGAGGCCGCCTCGGCCTCTGAGCTATTCCAGAAGTAGTGAGGAGGCTTT
TTTGGAGGCCTAGGGACGTACCCAATTCGCCCTATAGTGAGTCGTATTACGCGCGCTCACTGGCCGTCGT
TTTACAACGTCGTGACTGGGAAAACCCTGGCGTTACCCAACTTAATCGCCTTGCAGCACATCCCCCTTTC
GCCAGCTGGCGTAATAGCGAAGAGGCCCGCACCGATCGCCCTTCCCAACAGTTGCGCAGCCTGAATGGCG
AATGGG
[124 nt withheld, positions 3367-3490]
C
[91 nt withheld, positions 3492-3582]
A
[49 nt withheld, positions 3584-3632]
CCTTTGACGTTGGAGTCCACGTTCTTT
[37 nt withheld, positions 3660-3696]
ACCCTATCTCGGTCTATTCTTTTGATTTATAAGGGATTTTGCCGATTTCGGCCTATTGGTTAAAAAATGA
GCTGATTTAACAAAAATTTAACGCGAATTTTAACAAAATATTAACGCTTACAATTTAGGTGGCACTTTTC
GGGGAAATGTGCGCGGAACCCCTATTTGTTTATTTTTCTAAATACATTCAAATATGTATCCGCTCATGAG
ACAATAACCCTGATAAATGCTTCAATAATATTGAAAAAGGAAGAGTATGAGTATTCAACATTTCCGTGTC
GCCCTTATTCCCTTTTTTGCGGCATTTTGCCTTCCTGTTTTTGCTCACCCAGAAACGCTGGTGAAAGTAA
AAGATGCTGAAGATCAGTTGGGTGCACGAGTGGGTTACATCGAACTGGATCTCAACAGCGGTAAGATCCT
TGAGAGTTTTCGCCCCGAAGAACGTTTTCCAATGATGAGCACTTTTAAAGTTCTGCTATGTGGCGCGGTA
TTATCCCGTATTGACGCCGGGCAAGAGCAACTCGGTCGCCGCATACACTATTCTCAGAATGACTTGGTTG
AGTACTCACCAGTCACAGAAAAGCATCTTACGGATGGCATGACAGTAAGAGAATTATGCAGTGCTGCCAT
AACCATGAGTGATAACACTGCGGCCAACTTACTTCTGACAACGATCGGAGGACCGAAGGAGCTAACCGCT
TTTTTGCACAACATGGGGGATCATGTAACTCGCCTTGATCGTTGGGAACCGGAGCTGAATGAAGCCATAC
CAAACGACGAGCGTGACACCACGATGCCTGTAGCAATGGCAACAACGTTGCGCAAACTATTAACTGGCGA
ACTACTTACTCTAGCTTCCCGGCAACAATTAATAGACTGGATGGAGGCGGATAAAGTTGCAGGACCACTT
CTGCGCTCGGCCCTTCCGGCTGGCTGGTTTATTGCTGATAAATCTGGAGCCGGTGAGCGTGGGTCTCGCG
GTATCATTGCAGCACTGGGGCCAGATGGTAAGCCCTCCCGTATCGTAGTTATCTACACGACGGGGAGTCA
GGCAACTATGGATGAACGAAATAGACAGATCGCTGAGATAGGTGCCTCACTGATTAAGCATTGGTAACTG
TCAGACCAAGTTTACTCATATATACTTTAGATTGATTTAAAACTTCATTTTTAATTTAAAAGGATCTAGG
TGAAGATCCTTTTTGATAATCTCATGACCAAAATCCCTTAACGTGAGTTTTCGTTCCACTGAGCGTCAGA
CCCCGTAGAAAAGATCAAAGGATCTTCTTGAGATCCTTTTTTTCTGCGCGTAATCTGCTGCTTGCAAACA
AAAAAACCACCGCTACCAGCGGTGGTTTGTTTGCCGGATCAAGAGCTACCAACTCTTTTTCCGAAGGTAA
CTGGCTTCAGCAGAGCGCAGATACCAAATACTGTTCTTCTAGTGTAGCCGTAGTTAGGCCACCACTTCAA
GAACTCTGTAGCACCGCCTACATACCTCGCTCTGCTAATCCTGTTACCAGTGGCTGCTGCCAGTGGCGAT
AAGTCGTGTCTTACCGGGTTGGACTCAAGACGATAGTTACCGGATAAGGCGCAGCGGTCGGGCTGAACGG
GGGGTTCGTGCACACAGCCCAGCTTGGAGCGAACGACCTACACCGAACTGAGATACCTACAGCGTGAGCT
ATGAGAAAGCGCCACGCTTCCCGAAGGGAGAAAGGCGGACAGGTATCCGGTAAGCGGCAGGGTCGGAACA
GGAGAGCGCACGAGGGAGCTTCCAGGGGGAAACGCCTGGTATCTTTATAGTCCTGTCGGGTTTCGCCACC
TCTGACTTGAGCGTCGATTTTTGTGATGCTCGTCAGGGGGGCGGAGCCTATGGAAAAACGCCAGCAACGC
GGCCTTTTTACGGTTCCTGGCCTTTTGCTGGCCTTTTGCTCACATGTTCTTTCCTGCGTTATCCCCTGAT
TCTGTGGATAACCGTATTACCGCCTTTGAGTGAGCTGATACCGCTCGCCGCAGCCGAACGACCGAGCGCA
GCGAGTCAGTGAGCGAGGAAGCGGAAGAGCGCCCAATACGCAAACCGCCTCTCCCCGCGCGTTGGCCGAT
TCATTAATGCAGCTGGCACGACAGGTTTCCCGACTGGAAAGCGGGCAGTGAGCGCAACGCAATTAATGTG
AGTTAGCTCACTCATTAGGCACCCCAGGCTTTACACTTTATGCTTCCGGCTCGTATGTTGTGTGGAATTG
TGAGCGGATAACAATTTCACACAGGAAACAGCTATGACCATGATTACGCCAAGCGCGCAATTAACCCTCA
CTAAAGGGAACAAAAGCTGGAGCTGCAAGCTTAATGTAGTCTTATGCAATACTCTTGTAGTCTTGCAACA
TGGTAACGATGAGTTAGCAACATGCCTTACAAGGAGAGAAAAAGCACCGTGCATGCCGATTGGTGGAAGT
AAGGTGGTACGATCGTGCCTTATTAGGAAGGCAACAGACGGGTCTGACATGGATTGGACGAACCACTGAA
TTGCCGCATTGCAGAGATATTGTATTTAAGTGCCTAGCTCGATACATAAACGGGTCTCTCTGGTTAGACC
AGATCTGAGCCTGGGAGCTCTCTGGCTAACTAGGGAACCCACTGCTTAAGCCTCAATAAAGCTTGCCTTG
AGTGCTTCAAGTAGTGTGTGCCCGTCTGTTGTGTGACTCTGGTAACTAGAGATCCCTCAGACCCTTTTAG
TCAGTGTGGAAAATCTCTAGCAGTGGCGCCCGAACAGGGACTTGAAAGCGAAAGGGAAACCAGAGGAGCT
CTCTCGACGCAGGACTCGGCTTGCTGAAGCGCGCACGGCAAGAGGCGAGGGGCGGCGACTGGTGAGTACG
CCAAAAATTTTGACTAGCGGAGGCTAGAAGGAGAGAGATGGGTGCGAGAGCGTCAGTATTAAGCGGGGGA
GAATTAGATCGCGATGGGAAAAAATTCGGTTAAGGCCAGGGGGAAAGAAAAAATATAAATTAAAACATAT
AGTATGGGCAAGCAGGGAGCTAGAACGATTCGCAGTTAATCCTGGCCTGTTAGAAACATCAGAAGGCTGT
AGACAAATACTGGGACAGCTACAACCATCCCTTCAGACAGGATCAGAAGAACTTAGATCATTATATAATA
CAGTAGCAACCCTCTATTGTGTGCATCAAAGGATAGAGATAAAAGACACCAAGGAAGCTTTAGACAAGAT
AGAGGAAGAGCAAAACAAAAGTAAGACCACCGCACAGCAAGCGGCCGCTGATCTTCAGACCTGGAGGAGG
AGATATGAGGGACAATTGGAGAAGTGAATTATATAAATATAAAGTAGTAAAAATTGAACCATTAGGAGTA
GCACCCACCAAGGCAAAGAGAAGAGTGGTGCAGAGAGAAAAAAGAGCAGTGGGAATAGGAGCTTTGTTCC
TTGGGTTCTTGGGAGCAGCAGGAAGCACTATGGGCGCAGCGTCAATGACGCTGACGGTACAGGCCAGACA
ATTATTGTCTGGTATAGTGCAGCAGCAGAACAATTTGCTGAGGGCTATTGAGGCGCAACAGCATCTGTTG
CAACTCACAGTCTGGGGCATCAAGCAGCTCCAGGCAAGAATCCTGGCTGTGGAAAGATACCTAAAGGATC
AACAGCTCCTGGGGATTTGGGGTTGCTCTGGAAAACTCATTTGCACCACTGCTGTGCCTTGGAATGCTAG
TTGGAGTAATAAATCTCTGGAACAGATTTGGAATCACACGACCTGGATGGAGTGGGACAGAGAAATTAAC
AATTACACAAGCTTAATACACTCCTTAATTGAAGAATCGCAAAACCAGCAAGAAAAGAATGAACAAGAAT
TATTGGAATTAGATAAATGGGCAAGTTTGTGGAATTGGTTTAACATAACAAATTGGCTGTGGTATATAAA
ATTATTCATAATGATAGTAGGAGGCTTGGTAGGTTTAAGAATAGTTTTTGCTGTACTTTCTATAGTGAAT
AGAGTTAGGCAGGGATATTCACCATTATCGTTTCAGACCCACCTCCCAACCCCGAGGGGACCCAGAGAGG
GCCTATTTCCCATGATTCCTTCATATTTGCATATACGATACAAGGCTGTTAGAGAGATAATTAGAATTAA
TTTGACTGTAAACACAAAGATATTAGTACAAAATACGTGACGTAGAAAGTAATAATTTCTTGGGTAGTTT
GCAGTTTTAAAATTATGTTTTAAAATGGACTATCATATGCTTACCGTAACTTGAAAGTATTTCGATTTCT
TGGCTTTATATATCTTGTGGAAAGGACGAAACACCGTTGCCTCTACAAAAACTGTGGTTTTAGAGCTAGA
AATAGCAAGTTAAAATAAGGCTAGTCCGTTATCAACTTGAAAAAGTGGCACCGAGTCGGTGCTTTTTTAA
GCTTGGCGTAACTAGATCTTGAGACAAATGGCAGTATTCATCCACAATTTTAAAAGAAAAGGGGGGATTG
GGGGGTACAGTGCAGGGGAAAGAATAGTAGACATAATAGCAACAGACATACAAACTAAAGAATTACAAAA
ACAAATTACAAAAATTCAAAATTTTCGGGTTTATTACAGGGACAGCAGAGATCCACTTTGGCGCCGGCTC
GAGGGGG
Features (pLannotate 1.2.2; 29 found; start..end, strand, type, name):
     14..80      +  CDS            small t antigen (fragment): SV40 (simian virus 40) small t antigen
    106..317     +  promoter       EF-1α core promoter: core promoter for human elongation factor EF-1α
    318..1256    +  intron         EF-1α intron A: intron upstream of the start codon of human EF-1α
   1278..1877    +  CDS            PuroR (fragment): puromycin N-acetyltransferase; pac from Streptomyces; confers resistance to puromycin
   1893..2481    +  misc_feature   WPRE: woodchuck hepatitis virus posttranscriptional regulatory element
   2532..2551    +  misc_feature   cPPT/CTS (fragment): central polypurine tract and central termination sequence of HIV-1
   2553..2786    +  LTR            3' LTR (ΔU3): self-inactivating 3' long terminal repeat (LTR) from HIV-1
   2864..2985    +  polyA_signal   SV40 poly(A) signal: SV40 polyadenylation signal
   3025..3160    +  rep_origin     SV40 ori: SV40 origin of replication
   3181..3199    -  promoter       T7 promoter: promoter for bacteriophage T7 RNA polymerase
   3207..3362    +  CDS            lacZα (fragment): LacZα fragment of β-galactosidase; lacZ fragment
   3367..3795    +  rep_origin     f1 ori (sequence partly withheld): f1 bacteriophage origin of replication; arrow indicates direction of (+) strand synthesis
   3848..3952    +  promoter       AmpR promoter: bla
   3953..4813    +  CDS            AmpR: β-lactamase; bla; confers resistance to ampicillin, carbenicillin, and related antibiotics
   4984..5572    +  rep_origin     ori: high-copy-number ColE1/pMB1/pBR322/pUC origin of replication
   5755..5847    +  CDS            lacI (fragment): lac repressor; lacI; The lac repressor binds to the lac operator to inhibit transcription in E. coli. This inhibition can be relieved by adding lactose or isopropyl-β-D-thiogalactopyranoside (IPTG).
   5860..5881    +  protein_bind   CAP binding site: CAP binding activates transcription in the presence of cAMP. E. coli catabolite activator protein
   5896..5926    +  promoter       lac promoter: promoter for the E. coli lac operon
   5934..5950    +  protein_bind   lac operator: The lac repressor binds to the lac operator to inhibit transcription in E. coli. This inhibition can be relieved by adding lactose or isopropyl-β-D-thiogalactopyranoside (IPTG). lac repressor encoded by lacI
   5995..6013    +  promoter       T3 promoter: promoter for bacteriophage T3 RNA polymerase
   6041..6267    +  promoter       RSV promoter: Rous sarcoma virus enhancer/promoter
   6268..6448    +  LTR            5' LTR (truncated): truncated 5' long terminal repeat (LTR) from HIV-1
   6495..6620    +  misc_feature   HIV-1 Ψ: packaging signal of human immunodeficiency virus type 1
   6604..6967    +  CDS            HIV-1 gag (fragment): gag protein from human immunodeficiency virus 1; gag
   7113..7346    +  misc_feature   RRE: The Rev response element (RRE) of HIV-1 allows for Rev-dependent mRNA export from the nucleus to the cytoplasm.
   7723..7749    +  CDS            Rev (fragment): human immunodeficiency virus 1 (HIV-1) Rev protein; rev; enhances nuclear export of unspliced and incompletely spliced viral mRNAs
   7753..7993    +  promoter       U6 promoter: RNA polymerase III promoter for human U6 snRNA
   8023..8098    +  misc_RNA       gRNA scaffold: guide RNA scaffold for the Streptococcus pyogenes CRISPR/Cas9 system
   8154..8271    +  misc_feature   cPPT/CTS: central polypurine tract and central termination sequence of HIV-1
