[The description below was written by a language model from this plasmid's Addgene catalogue record and pLannotate feature annotations shown in this document.]
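Description:
PIK3CG gRNA (BRDN0001149132) is a third-generation lentiviral guide RNA plasmid built on the lentiGuide-Puro backbone and designed to direct Streptococcus pyogenes Cas9 to the human PIK3CG gene, which encodes the p110γ catalytic subunit of PI3K. In bacteria it is maintained as a high-copy plasmid through a ColE1/pUC-type origin and selected with ampicillin via the β-lactamase gene. An f1 origin, an SV40 origin and remnants of lac and phage-promoter sequences are carried over from the backbone.

The transfer cassette is driven by a chimeric RSV promoter fused to a truncated HIV-1 5' LTR, which makes genomic RNA production Tat-independent. It is followed by the Ψ packaging signal with a partial gag sequence, the Rev response element for nuclear export of the unspliced viral RNA, and a cPPT/CTS. The cassette ends in a ΔU3 self-inactivating 3' LTR with a downstream SV40 polyadenylation signal.

Between the LTRs sit two expression units. A human U6 RNA polymerase III promoter transcribes the 20-nucleotide PIK3CG spacer joined to the Cas9 gRNA scaffold. An EF-1α promoter with its intron A drives puromycin N-acetyltransferase, with a WPRE to enhance transcript expression, so transduced mammalian cells can be selected with puromycin.

The plasmid does not encode Cas9, so it must be used with a separate Cas9 lentivector or in cells that already express the nuclease. The guide was designed against several PIK3CG reference transcripts and belongs to a human kinome gRNA collection, serving targeted knockout of PIK3CG in human cells.
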