Addgene plasmid #76335: PIK3CG gRNA (BRDN0001149132)
Purpose: 3rd generation lentiviral gRNA plasmid targeting human PIK3CG
Depositing lab: John Doench & David Root. Depositing organization: Broad Institute. Publication: Optimized sgRNA design to maximize activity and minimize off-target effects of CRISPR-Cas9. Doench JG, Fusi N, Sullender M, Hegde M, Vaimberg EW, Donovan KF, Smith I, Tothova Z, Wilen C, Orchard R, Virgin HW, Listgarten J, Root DE. Nat Biotechnol. 2016 Jan 18. doi: 10.1038/nbt.3437. PubMed 26780180.
Backbone
  Vector backbone: lentiGuide-Puro
  Backbone manufacturer: Zhang Lab (Addgene plasmid # 52963)
  Vector type: Mammalian Expression, Lentiviral, CRISPR
  Selectable markers: Puromycin
Growth in bacteria
  Bacterial resistance: Ampicillin, 100 μg/mL
  Growth temperature: 37°C
  Growth strain: DH5alpha
  Copy number: High Copy
Gene/Insert
  Gene/Insert name: PIK3CG (alt names: PIK3CG; NM_001282426.1)
  gRNA/shRNA sequence: TTGCCTCTACAAAAACTGTG
  Species: H. sapiens (human)
  Entrez Gene: PIK3CG (a.k.a. IMD97, PI3CG, PI3K, PI3Kgamma, PIK3, p110gamma, p120-PI3K)
  Promoter: hU6
  Cloning method: Unknown
  Sequencing primers: 5′ U6-F; 3′ pS2-R
Terms and licenses: Academic/Nonprofit Terms; Industry Terms: Not Available to Industry
Depositor comments: The gRNA was designed to target the following Genbank reference sequence(s): NM_001282426.1,NM_001282427.1,NM_002649.3. Note that this plasmid does NOT contain Cas9. It should be used in conjunction with lentiCas9-Blast (Addgene #52962) or otherwise with cell lines already expressing Cas9. Browse the full kinome gRNA library at http://www.addgene.org/pooled-library/broadgpp-human-kinome/ or visit http://www.broadinstitute.org/rnai/public/ for detailed protocols and information.
How to cite: PIK3CG gRNA (BRDN0001149132) was a gift from John Doench & David Root (Addgene plasmid # 76335 ; http://n2t.net/addgene:76335 ; RRID:Addgene_76335)
