>Addgene plasmid #76335 | PIK3CG gRNA (BRDN0001149132) | depositor partial sequence | sequence record 143795 | Target Sequence
TTGCCTCTACAAAAACTGTG
