>Addgene plasmid #76335 | PIK3CG gRNA (BRDN0001149132) | addgene partial sequence | sequence record 185643 | hU6-F
GTAGAAAGTAATAATTTCTTGGGTAGTTTGCAGTTTTAAAATTATGTTTTAAAATGGACTATCATATGCT
TACCGTAACTTGAAAGTATTTCGATTTCTTGGCTTTATATATCTTGTGGAAAGGACGAAACACCGTTGCC
TCTACAAAAACTGTGGTTTTAGAGCTAGAAATAGCAAGTTAAAATAAGGCTAGTCCGTTATCAACTTGAA
AAAGTGGCACCGAGTCGGTGCTTTTTTAAGCTTGGCGTAACTAGATCTTGAGACAAATGGCAGTATTCAT
CCACAATTTTAAAAGAAAAGGGGGGATTGGGGGGTACAGTGCAGGGGAAAGAATAGTAGACATAATAGCA
ACAGACATACAAACTAAAGAATTACAAAAACAAATTACAAAAATTCAAAATTTTCGGGTTTATTACAGGG
ACAGCAGAGATCCACTTTGGCGCCGGCTCGAGGGGGCCCGGGTGCAAAGATGGATAAAGTTTTAAACAGA
GAGGAATCTTTGCAGCTAATGGACCTTCTAGGTCTTGAAAGGAGTGGGAATTGGCTCCGGTGCCCGTCAG
TGGGCAGAGC
